Addgene plasmid #229280: pXTK043 [Con-Pro_bla-v1-Broad_PartType5]
Purpose: XanthoMoClo Golden Gate Part Plasmid for cloning, contains Constitutive-Promoter_bla-v1-Broad_PartType5
Depositing lab: Michael Springer. Depositing organization: Harvard Medical School. Publication: XanthoMoClo horizontal line A Robust Modular Cloning Genetic Toolkit for the Genera Xanthobacter and Roseixanthobacter. Soltysiak MPM, Ory ALH, Lee AD, Christophersen CE, Jalihal AP, Springer M. ACS Synth Biol. 2025 Apr 18;14(4):1173-1190. doi: 10.1021/acssynbio.4c00806. Epub 2025 Mar 13. PubMed 40080684.
Backbone
  Vector backbone: pXTK
  Vector type: Bacterial Expression
Growth in bacteria
  Bacterial resistance: Ampicillin, 100 μg/mL
  Growth temperature: 37°C
  Growth strain: DH5alpha
  Copy number: Low Copy
Gene/Insert
  Gene/Insert name: bla-v1 Promoter (Broad) (alt name: Constitutive-Promoter_bla-v1-Broad_PartType5)
  Species: Synthetic
  Cloning method: Restriction Enzyme; 5′ cloning site unknown (unknown if destroyed)
Terms and licenses: Academic/Nonprofit Terms; Industry Terms: Not Available to Industry
How to cite: pXTK043 [Con-Pro_bla-v1-Broad_PartType5] was a gift from Michael Springer (Addgene plasmid # 229280 ; http://n2t.net/addgene:229280 ; RRID:Addgene_229280)
