[The description below was written by a language model from this plasmid's Addgene catalogue record and pLannotate feature annotations shown in this document.]
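Description:
pXTK043 [Con-Pro_bla-v1-Broad_PartType5] is a small (about 1.8 kb) Golden Gate part plasmid from the XanthoMoClo modular cloning toolkit, which was developed for genetic engineering of the bacterial genera Xanthobacter and Roseixanthobacter. It is built on the pXTK part-storage backbone and is maintained in E. coli under ampicillin selection. The annotated sequence shows a minimal architecture: a ColE1/pMB1-family origin of replication, a TEM-type bla beta-lactamase gene driven by its own AmpR promoter, and a bacteriophage fd terminator downstream of the resistance gene. The catalogue lists the plasmid as low copy, whereas the automated annotation labels the origin as a high-copy pUC-type element. The record does not resolve this discrepancy.

The payload is a synthetic constitutive promoter part, "bla-v1 (Broad)", derived from the beta-lactamase promoter and formatted as a Part Type 5 module in the toolkit's hierarchy. The feature table shows two separate AmpR promoter annotations. One lies immediately upstream of the bla coding sequence and evidently drives the selection marker. The other sits between the origin and that promoter, and most likely corresponds to the stored part, although the annotation does not label it as such. The Type IIS restriction sites and overhangs that would release the part during assembly are not annotated, and the cloning sites are recorded as unknown. The "Broad" label suggests a promoter intended to work across hosts, but the record does not define it. The plasmid serves as a donor of this promoter for Golden Gate assembly with other toolkit parts into multi-part constructs. The record does not state which position or function Part Type 5 represents in the assembly scheme.
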