Features (pLannotate 1.2.2; 5 found; start..end, strand, type, name):
      1..589     +  rep_origin     ori: high-copy-number ColE1/pMB1/pBR322/pUC origin of replication
    620..724     +  promoter       AmpR promoter: bla
    779..870     +  promoter       AmpR promoter: bla
    871..1728    +  CDS            bla: BLAT_ECOLX - Experimental evidence at protein level: Swiss-Prot protein existence level 1. TEM-type are the most prevalent beta-lactamases in enterobacteria; they hydrolyze the beta-lactam bond in susceptible beta-lactam antibiotics, thus conferring resistance to penicillins and cephalosporins. TEM-3 and TEM-4 are capable of hydrolyzing cefotaxime and ceftazidime. TEM-5 is capable of hydrolyzing ceftazidime. TEM-6 is capable of hydrolyzing ceftazidime and aztreonam. TEM-8/CAZ-2, TEM- 16/CAZ-7 and TEM-24/CAZ-6 are markedly active against ceftazidime. IRT- 4 shows resistance to beta-lactamase in
   1735..1774    +  terminator     fd terminator: central terminator from bacteriophage fd (Otsuka and Kunisawa, 1982)
>Addgene plasmid #229280 | pXTK043 [Con-Pro_bla-v1-Broad_PartType5] | addgene full sequence | sequence record 464673 | Addgene NGS Result
TTGAGATCCTTTTTTTCTGCGCGTAATCTGCTGCTTGCAAACAAAAAAACCACCGCTACCAGCGGTGGTT
TGTTTGCCGGATCAAGAGCTACCAACTCTTTTTCCGAAGGTAACTGGCTTCAGCAGAGCGCAGATACCAA
ATACTGTTCTTCTAGTGTAGCCGTAGTTAGGCCACCACTTCAAGAACTCTGTAGCACCGCCTACATACCT
CGCTCTGCTAATCCTGTTACCAGTGGCTGCTGCCAGTGGCGATAAGTCGTGTCTTACCGGGTTGGACTCA
AGACGATAGTTACCGGATAAGGCGCAGCGGTCGGGCTGAACGGGGGGTTCGTGCACACAGCCCAGCTTGG
AGCGAACGACCTACACCGAACTGAGATACCTACAGCGTGAGCTATGAGAAAGCGCCACGCTTCCCGAAGG
GAGAAAGGCGGACAGGTATCCGGTAAGCGGCAGGGTCGGAACAGGAGAGCGCACGAGGGAGCTTCCAGGG
GGAAACGCCTGGTATCTTTATAGTCCTGTCGGGTTTCGCCACCTCTGACTTGAGCGTCGATTTTTGTGAT
GCTCGTCAGGGGGGCGGAGCCTATGGAAAAACGCCAGCAACGCGAGTCGGTCTCTAACGCGCGGAACCCC
TATTTGTTTATTTTTCTAAATACATTCAAATATGTATCCGCTCATGAGACAATAACCCTGATAAATGCTT
CAATAATATTGAAAAAGGAAGAGTTATGTGAGACCAGAGTAGCCCGCCTAATGAGCGGGCTTTTTTTTAA
TTCCCCTATTTGTTTATTTTTCTAAATACATTCAAATATGTATCCGCTCATGAGACAATAACCCTGATAA
ATGCTTCAATAATATTGAAAAAGGAAGAGTATGAGCATTCAGCATTTTCGTGTGGCGCTGATTCCGTTTT
TTGCGGCGTTTTGCCTGCCGGTGTTTGCGCATCCGGAAACCCTGGTGAAAGTGAAAGATGCGGAAGATCA
ACTGGGTGCGCGCGTGGGCTATATTGAACTGGATCTGAACAGCGGCAAAATTCTGGAATCTTTTCGTCCG
GAAGAACGTTTTCCGATGATGAGCACCTTTAAAGTGCTGCTGTGCGGTGCGGTTCTGAGCCGTGTGGATG
CGGGCCAGGAACAACTGGGCCGTCGTATTCATTATAGCCAGAACGATCTGGTGGAATATAGCCCGGTGAC
CGAAAAACATCTGACCGATGGCATGACCGTGCGTGAACTGTGCAGCGCGGCGATTACCATGAGCGATAAC
ACCGCGGCGAACCTGCTGCTGACGACCATTGGCGGTCCGAAAGAACTGACCGCGTTTCTGCATAACATGG
GCGATCATGTGACCCGTCTGGATCGTTGGGAACCGGAACTGAACGAAGCGATTCCGAACGATGAACGTGA
TACCACCATGCCGGCAGCAATGGCGACCACCCTGCGTAAACTGCTGACGGGTGAGCTGCTGACCCTGGCA
AGCCGCCAGCAACTGATTGATTGGATGGAAGCGGATAAAGTGGCGGGTCCGCTGCTGCGTAGCGCGCTGC
CGGCTGGCTGGTTTATTGCGGATAAAAGCGGTGCGGGCGAACGTGGCAGCCGTGGCATTATTGCGGCGCT
GGGCCCGGATGGTAAACCGAGCCGTATTGTGGTGATTTATACCACCGGCAGCCAGGCGACGATGGATGAA
CGTAACCGTCAGATTGCGGAAATTGGCGCGAGCCTGATTAAACATTGGTAAACCGATACAATTAAAGGCT
CCTTTTGGAGCCTTTTTTTTTGGACGACCCTTGTCAGATCAAAGGATCTTC
